>Addgene plasmid #64866 | PMKO-sh_lnc-BATE1 | depositor partial sequence | sequence record 109821 | pLXSN 5'
CCCCCCACTCCTTTTCAGCCCTCACTCCTTCTCTAGGCGCCGGAATTGAAGATCTGTCGACAAGGTCGGG
CAGGAAGAGGGCCTATTTCCCATGATTCCTTCATATTTGCATATACGATACAAGGCTGTTAGAGAGATAA
TTAGAATTAATTTGACTGCAAACACAAAGATATTAGTACAAAATACGTGACGTAGAAAGTAATAATTTCT
TGGGTAGTTTGCAGTTTTAAAATTATGTTTTAAAATGGACTATCATATGCTTACCGTAACTTGAAAGTAT
TTCGATTTCTTGGCTTTATATATCTTGTGGAAAGGACGAAACACCGGGCCTTCCTTTAGACTTGACCTCT
CGAGAGGTCAAGTCTAAAGGAAGGCTTTTTGAATTCGCCAGCACAGTGGTCGACCCTGTGGAATGTGTGT
CAGTTAGGGTGTGGAAAGTCCCCAGGCTCCCCAGCAGGCAGAAGTATGCAAAGCATGCATCTCAATTAGT
CAGCAACCAGGTGTGGAAAGTCCCCAGGCTCCCCAGCAGGCAGAAGTATGCAAAGCATGCATCTCAATTA
GTCAGCAACCATAGTCCCGCCCCTAACTCCGCCCATCCCGCCCCTAACTCCGCCCAGTTCCGCCCATTCT
CCGCCCCATGGCTGACTAATTTTTTTTATTTATGCAGAGGCCGAGGCCGCCTCGGCCTCTGAGCTATTCC
AGAAGTAGTGAGGAGGCTTTTTTGGAGGCCTAGGCTTTTGCAAAAAGCTTATCGATACCGTCGACCTCGA
GACCATGGTGAGCAAGCAGATCCTGAAGAACACCGGCCTGCAGGAGATCATGAGCTTCAAGGTGAACCTG
GAGGGCGTGGTGAACAACCACGTGTTCACCATGGAGGGCTGCGGCAAGGGCAACATCCTGTTCGGCAACC
AGCTGGTGCAGATCCGCGTGACCAAGGGCGCCCCCCTGCCCTTCGCCTTCGACATCCTGAGCCCCGCCTT
CCAGTACGGCAACCGCACCTTCACCAAGTACCCCGAGGACATCAGCGACTTCTTCATCCAGAGCTTCCCC
GCCGGCTTCGTGTACGAGCGCACCCTGCGCTACAAGGACGGCGGCCTGGTGGAGATCCGCAGCGAC
