>Addgene plasmid #64866 | PMKO-sh_lnc-BATE1 | addgene partial sequence | sequence record 112510 | pLXSN5 5'-CCCTTGAACCTCCTCGTTCGACC-3'
CAGCCCTCACTCCTTCTCTAGGCGCCGGAATTGAAGATCTGTCGACAAGGTCGGGCAGGAAGAGGGCCTA
TTTCCCATGATTCCTTCATATTTGCATATACGATACAAGGCTGTTAGAGAGATAATTAGAATTAATTTGA
CTGCAAACACAAAGATATTAGTACAAAATACGTGACGTAGAAAGTAATAATTTCTTGGGTAGTTTGCAGT
TTTAAAATTATGTTTTAAAATGGACTATCATATGCTTACCGTAACTTGAAAGTATTTCGATTTCTTGGCT
TTATATATCTTGTGGAAAGGACGAAACACCGGGCCTTCCTTTAGACTTGACCTCTCGAGAGGTCAAGTCT
AAAGGAAGGCTTTTTGAATTCGCCAGCACAGTGGTCGACCCTGTGGAATGTGTGTCAGTTAGGGTGTGGA
AAGTCCCCAGGCTCCCCAGCAGGCAGAAGTATGCAAAGCATGCATCTCAATTAGTCAGCAACCAGGTGTG
GAAAGTCCCCAGGCTCCCCAGCAGGCAGAAGTATGCAAAGCATGCATCTCAATTAGTCAGCAACCATAGT
CCCGCCCCTAACTCCGCCCATCCCGCCCCTAACTCCGCCCAGTTCCGCCCATTCTCCGCCCCATGGCTGA
CTAATTTTTTTTATTTATGCAGAGGCCGAGGCCGCCTCGGCCTCTGAGCTATTCCAGAAGTAGTGAGGAG
GCTTTTTTGGAGGCCTAGGCTTTTGCAAAAAGCTTATCGATACCGTCGACCTCGAGACCATGGTGAGCAA
GCAGATCCTGAAGAACACCGGCCTGCAGGAGATCATGAGCTTCAAGGTGAACCTGGAGGGCGTGGTGAAC
AACCACGTGTTCACCATGGAGGGCTGCGGCAAGGGCAACATCCTGTTCGGCAACCAGCTGGTGCAGATCC
GCGTGACCAAGGGCGCCCCCCTGCCCTTCGCCTTCGACATCCTGAGCCCCGCCTTCCAGTACGGCAACCG
CACCTTC
