[The description below was written by a language model from this plasmid's Addgene catalogue record.]
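Description:
PMKO-sh_lnc-BATE1 is a retroviral shRNA expression plasmid built on the pMKO.1 GFP backbone, with a recorded total size of about 6.7 kb. It is maintained in E. coli as a high-copy plasmid under ampicillin selection. As a retroviral transfer vector, it is meant to be introduced into a packaging cell line so that the region between the viral long terminal repeats is packaged into particles. These particles are then used to transduce target cells, where the cassette integrates stably. The record does not include a feature table, so the LTRs, packaging signal, bacterial origin and other backbone elements are not itemised. The backbone name indicates a GFP marker, which would normally be used to identify or sort transduced cells, but the record does not state which promoter drives it.

The payload is a 53 bp short hairpin insert targeting lnc-BATE1, placed under a U6 promoter. U6 is an RNA polymerase III promoter commonly used for small RNAs because it gives strong expression with defined start and termination points. The resulting hairpin is processed by the cellular RNAi machinery into a small interfering RNA that knocks down the target transcript. The hairpin was inserted by restriction cloning between AgeI and EcoRI sites; the AgeI site was destroyed in the process, while the EcoRI site remains.

The stated purpose is simply to express an shRNA against lnc-BATE1. The associated publication concerns long non-coding RNAs that regulate brown adipocyte development, so the construct fits loss-of-function studies of this lncRNA in that setting. The target species and the cell types used are not stated in the record.
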