Addgene plasmid #64866: PMKO-sh_lnc-BATE1
Purpose: Expresses shRNA targeting lnc-BATE1
Depositing lab: Lei Sun. Depositing organization: Duke-NUS Medical School. Publication: De Novo Reconstruction of Adipose Tissue Transcriptomes Reveals Long Non-coding RNA Regulators of Brown Adipocyte Development. Alvarez-Dominguez JR, Bai Z, Xu D, Yuan B, Lo KA, Yoon MJ, Lim YC, Knoll M, Slavov N, Chen S, Chen P, Lodish HF, Sun L. Cell Metab. 2015 May 5;21(5):764-76. doi: 10.1016/j.cmet.2015.04.003. Epub 2015 Apr 23. PubMed 25921091.
Backbone
  Vector backbone: pMKO.1 GFP
  Backbone size w/o insert (bp): 6700
  Total vector size (bp): 6700
  Vector type: Retroviral
Growth in bacteria
  Bacterial resistance: Ampicillin, 100 μg/mL
  Growth temperature: 37°C
  Growth strain: DH5alpha
  Copy number: High Copy
Gene/Insert
  Gene/Insert name: shRNA targeting lnc-BATE1
  Insert size (bp): 53
  Promoter: u6
  Cloning method: Restriction Enzyme; 5′ cloning site AgeI (destroyed during cloning); 3′ cloning site EcoRI (not destroyed)
  Sequencing primers: 5′ pLXSN 5'
Terms and licenses: Academic/Nonprofit Terms; Industry Terms: Not Available to Industry
How to cite: PMKO-sh_lnc-BATE1 was a gift from Lei Sun (Addgene plasmid # 64866 ; http://n2t.net/addgene:64866 ; RRID:Addgene_64866)
